Addgene plasmid #54507: PA-mCherry1-N1
Purpose: (Empty Backbone) Localization: N1 Cloning Vector, Excitation: 400 / 504, Emission: 515 / 517
Depositing lab: Michael Davidson. Depositing organization: Florida State University, Tallahassee.
Backbone
  Vector backbone: PA-mCherry1-N1
  Backbone size (bp): 4750
  Vector type: Mammalian Expression
  Selectable markers: Neomycin (select with G418)
  Tag / fusion protein: PA-mCherry1 (C terminal on backbone)
Growth in bacteria
  Bacterial resistance: Kanamycin, 50 μg/mL
  Growth temperature: 37°C
  Growth strain: DH5alpha
  Copy number: High Copy
Gene/Insert
  Gene/Insert name: None
  Tag / fusion protein: PA-mCherry1 (C terminal on backbone)
Terms and licenses: Academic/Nonprofit Terms; Industry Terms: Not Available to Industry
Depositor comments: . Excitation = 400 / 504; Emission = 515 / 517
How to cite: PA-mCherry1-N1 was a gift from Michael Davidson (Addgene plasmid # 54507 ; http://n2t.net/addgene:54507 ; RRID:Addgene_54507)
