[The description below was written by a language model from this plasmid's Addgene catalogue record.]
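Description:
PA-mCherry1-N1 is an empty mammalian expression backbone of about 4.75 kb, built in the "N1" cloning-vector format. A gene of interest is inserted upstream of the fluorescent protein coding sequence, so the resulting fusion carries PA-mCherry1 at its C terminus. No insert is present in the deposited plasmid. It is maintained in E. coli as a high-copy plasmid under kanamycin selection. It also carries a neomycin resistance marker, which allows G418 selection of stably transfected mammalian cells. The record does not include a feature table and does not name the promoter, polyadenylation signal, origins of replication or the composition of the cloning site, so these elements cannot be described from the information given.

The payload is PA-mCherry1, a photoactivatable derivative of the monomeric red fluorescent protein mCherry. Such proteins are essentially dark until illuminated with violet light, after which they become fluorescent. This lets a defined subpopulation of tagged molecules be switched on and followed over time. The record lists excitation values of 400 / 504 and emission values of 515 / 517, given as paired figures without stating which state each refers to. These numbers fall in the green range rather than the red range expected for an mCherry-derived protein, so they should be treated with caution rather than taken as the spectral properties of the tag.

The vector is typically used to build C-terminally tagged fusion proteins for localization studies in mammalian cells. The photoactivatable tag suits applications such as pulse-chase tracking of protein movement and turnover, and single-molecule localization microscopy. The record itself describes the purpose only as an N1 cloning vector.
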