>Addgene plasmid #54507 | PA-mCherry1-N1 | depositor partial sequence | sequence record 84904 | insert sequence
AACAACTCCGCCCCATTGACGCAAATGGGCGGTAGGCGTGTACGGTGGGAGGTCTATATAAGCAGAGCTG
GTTTAGTGAACCGTCAGATCCGCTAGCGCTACCGGACTCAGATCTCGAGCTCAAGCTTCGAATTCTGCAG
TCGACGGTACCGCGGGCCCGGGATCCACCGGTCGCCACCATGGTGAGCAAGGGCGAGGAGGATAACATGG
CCATCATTAAGGAGTTCATGCGCTTCAAGGTGCACATGGAGGGGTCCGTGAACGGCCACGTGTTCGAGAT
CGAGGGCGAGGGCGAGGGCCGCCCCTACGAGGGCACCCAGACCGCCAAGCTGAAGGTGACCAAGGGCGGC
CCCCTGCCCTTCACCTGGGACATCCTGAGCCCTCAGTTCATGTACGGCTCCAATGCCTACGTGAAGCACC
CCGCCGACATCCCCGACTACTTTAAGCTGTCCTTCCCCGAGGGCTTCAAGTGGGAGCGCGTGATGAAATT
CGAGGACGGCGGCGTGGTGACCGTGACCCAGGACTCCTCCCTGCAGGACGGCGAGTTCATCTACAAGGTG
AAGCTGCGCGGCACCAACTTCCCCTCCGACGGCCCCGTGATGCAGAAGAAGACCATGGGCTGGGAGGCCC
TCTCCGAGCGGATGTACCCCGAGGACGGCGCCCTGAAGGGCGAGGTCAAGCCCAGAGTGAAGCTGAAGGA
CGGCGGCCACTACGACGCTGAGGTCAAGACCACCTACAAGGCCAAGAAGCCCGTGCAGCTGCCCGGCGCC
TACAACGTCAACCGCAAGCTGGACATCACCAGCCACAACGAGGACTACACCATCGTGGAGCAGTACGAGA
GAGCCGAGGGCCGCCACTCCACCGGCGGCATGGACGAGCTGTACAAGTAAGCGGCCGCGACTCTAGATCA
TAATCAGCCATACCACATTTGTAGAGGTTTTACTTGCTTTAAAAAACCTCCCACACCTCCCCCTGAACCT
GAAACATAAATGAA
