>Addgene plasmid #54507 | PA-mCherry1-N1 | addgene partial sequence | sequence record 90474 | CMV-F 5'-CGCAAATGGGCGGTAGGCGTG-3'
GTGAACCGTCAGATCCGCTAGCGCTACCGGACTCAGATCTCGAGCTCAAGCTTCGAATTCTGCAGTCGAC
GGTACCGCGGGCCCGGGATCCACCGGTCGCCACCATGGTGAGCAAGGGCGAGGAGGATAACATGGCCATC
ATTAAGGAGTTCATGCGCTTCAAGGTGCACATGGAGGGGTCCGTGAACGGCCACGTGTTCGAGATCGAGG
GCGAGGGCGAGGGCCGCCCCTACGAGGGCACCCAGACCGCCAAGCTGAAGGTGACCAAGGGCGGCCCCCT
GCCCTTCACCTGGGACATCCTGAGCCCTCAGTTCATGTACGGCTCCAATGCCTACGTGAAGCACCCCGCC
GACATCCCCGACTACTTTAAGCTGTCCTTCCCCGAGGGCTTCAAGTGGGAGCGCGTGATGAAATTCGAGG
ACGGCGGCGTGGTGACCGTGACCCAGGACTCCTCCCTGCAGGACGGCGAGTTCATCTACAAGGTGAAGCT
GCGCGGCACCAACTTCCCCTCCGACGGCCCCGTGATGCAGAAGAAGACCATGGGCTGGGAGGCCCTCTCC
GAGCGGATGTACCCCGAGGACGGCGCCCTGAAGGGCGAGGTCAAGCCCAGAGTGAAGCTGAAGGACGGCG
GCCACTACGACGCTGAGGTCAAGACCACCTACAAGGCCAAGAAGCCCGTGCAGCTGCCCGGCGCCTACAA
CGTCAACCGCAAGCTGGACATCACCAGCCACAACGAGGACTACACCATCGTGGAGCAGTACGAGAGAGCC
GAGGGCCGCCACTCCACCGGCGGCATGGACGAGCTGTACAAGTAAGCGGCCGCGACTCTAGATCATAATC
AGCCATACCACATTTGTAGAGGTT
